Addgene plasmid #190085: pcDNA3_SARS-CoV-Spike[PRD0038 RBD]
Purpose: express chimeric SARS-CoV spike with the PRD0038 receptor binding domain
Depositing lab: Kenneth Matreyek. Depositing organization: Case Western Reserve University. Publication: Expanded ACE2 dependencies of diverse SARS-like coronavirus receptor binding domains. Roelle SM, Shukla N, Pham AT, Bruchez AM, Matreyek KA. PLoS Biol. 2022 Jul 27;20(7):e3001738. doi: 10.1371/journal.pbio.3001738. PubMed 35895696.
Backbone
  Vector backbone: pcDNA3
  Backbone size w/o insert (bp): 5278
  Vector type: Mammalian Expression
Growth in bacteria
  Bacterial resistance: Ampicillin, 100 μg/mL
  Growth temperature: 37°C
  Growth strain: DH5alpha
  Copy number: High Copy
Gene/Insert
  Gene/Insert name: SARS-CoV S
  Species: Synthetic
  Insert size (bp): 3837
  Entrez Gene: S (a.k.a. sars2, E2)
  Promoter: CMV
  Tag / fusion protein: Rhodopsin C9 (C terminal on insert)
  Cloning method: Gibson Cloning
  Sequencing primers: 5′ CGCAAATGGGCGGTAGGC; 3′ CCTCGACTGTGCCTTCTA
Resource information
  A portion of this plasmid was derived from a plasmid made by: https://www.addgene.org/145031/
Terms and licenses: Academic/Nonprofit Terms; Industry Terms: Not Available to Industry
How to cite: pcDNA3_SARS-CoV-Spike[PRD0038 RBD] was a gift from Kenneth Matreyek (Addgene plasmid # 190085 ; http://n2t.net/addgene:190085 ; RRID:Addgene_190085)
