[The description below was written by a language model from this plasmid's Addgene catalogue record and pLannotate feature annotations shown in this document.]
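Description:
pcDNA3_SARS-CoV-Spike[PRD0038 RBD] is a mammalian expression plasmid built on the pcDNA3 backbone that encodes a chimeric SARS-CoV spike glycoprotein in which the receptor binding domain has been replaced by that of the SARS-like coronavirus PRD0038. The synthetic insert of about 3.8 kb was introduced by Gibson assembly, and part of the plasmid derives from an earlier deposited construct. Including the backbone, the sequenced plasmid is about 9.2 kb. The spike open reading frame is driven by the human cytomegalovirus immediate early enhancer and promoter and terminated by the bovine growth hormone polyadenylation signal. A T7 promoter sits between the CMV promoter and the coding sequence. The catalogue lists a C-terminal rhodopsin C9 epitope tag, which is not annotated separately in the feature table but would allow antibody detection of the expressed protein.

In E. coli the plasmid is maintained at high copy from a ColE1/pUC-type origin under ampicillin selection via β-lactamase. An f1 origin is also present. For mammalian cells, an SV40 early promoter drives the Tn5 neomycin phosphotransferase gene with an SV40 polyadenylation signal, permitting G418 selection of stable transfectants. Several short annotated fragments (a truncated HIV-1 LTR piece, ble, lacI, bom and lac promoter/operator elements) appear to be backbone remnants or partial sequence matches rather than functional parts. The stated purpose is simply expression of the chimeric spike. The associated publication concerns the ACE2 dependencies of diverse SARS-like coronavirus receptor binding domains, consistent with using the construct to test how the PRD0038 RBD engages receptors in a common spike scaffold.
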