Features (pLannotate 1.2.2; 20 found; start..end, strand, type, name):
      1..380     +  enhancer       CMV enhancer: human cytomegalovirus immediate early enhancer
    381..584     +  promoter       CMV promoter: human cytomegalovirus (CMV) immediate early promoter
    580..613     +  LTR            5' LTR (truncated) (fragment): truncated 5' long terminal repeat (LTR) from HIV-1
    629..647     +  promoter       T7 promoter: promoter for bacteriophage T7 RNA polymerase
    757..4494    +  CDS            S: SPIKE_SARS - Experimental evidence at protein level: Swiss-Prot protein existence level 1. [Spike protein S2']: Acts as a viral fusion peptide which is unmasked following S2 cleavage occurring upon virus endocytosis. From Severe acute respiratory syndrome coronavirus (SARS-CoV).
   4580..4804    +  polyA_signal   bGH poly(A) signal: bovine growth hormone polyadenylation signal
   4808..4829    +  promoter       SV40 promoter (fragment): SV40 enhancer and early promoter
   4850..5278    +  rep_origin     f1 ori (sequence partly withheld): f1 bacteriophage origin of replication; arrow indicates direction of (+) strand synthesis
   5292..5621    +  promoter       SV40 promoter: SV40 enhancer and early promoter
   5688..6480    +  CDS            NeoR/KanR: aminoglycoside phosphotransferase from Tn5; aph(3')-II (or nptII); confers resistance to neomycin, kanamycin, and G418 (Geneticin®)
   6501..6659    +  CDS            ble (fragment): BLE_KLEPN - Experimental evidence at protein level: Swiss-Prot protein existence level 1. Binding protein with a strong affinity to the bleomycin family of antibiotics. Binds to CL990; an antimitotic-antibiotic compound. From Klebsiella pneumoniae.
   6654..6775    +  polyA_signal   SV40 poly(A) signal: SV40 polyadenylation signal
   6848..6864    -  protein_bind   lac operator: The lac repressor binds to the lac operator to inhibit transcription in E. coli. This inhibition can be relieved by adding lactose or isopropyl-β-D-thiogalactopyranoside (IPTG). lac repressor encoded by lacI
   6872..6902    -  promoter       lac promoter: promoter for the E. coli lac operon
   6917..6938    -  protein_bind   CAP binding site: CAP binding activates transcription in the presence of cAMP. E. coli catabolite activator protein
   6951..7043    -  CDS            lacI (fragment): lac repressor; lacI; The lac repressor binds to the lac operator to inhibit transcription in E. coli. This inhibition can be relieved by adding lactose or isopropyl-β-D-thiogalactopyranoside (IPTG).
   7226..7814    -  rep_origin     ori: high-copy-number ColE1/pMB1/pBR322/pUC origin of replication
   7985..8845    -  CDS            AmpR: β-lactamase; bla; confers resistance to ampicillin, carbenicillin, and related antibiotics
   8846..8950    -  promoter       AmpR promoter: bla
   9009..9061    -  misc_feature   bom (fragment): basis of mobility region from pBR322
>Addgene plasmid #190085 | pcDNA3_SARS-CoV-Spike[PRD0038 RBD] | addgene full sequence | sequence record 371272 | Addgene NGS Result
GACATTGATTATTGACTAGTTATTAATAGTAATCAATTACGGGGTCATTAGTTCATAGCCCATATATGGA
GTTCCGCGTTACATAACTTACGGTAAATGGCCCGCCTGGCTGATCGCCCAACGACCCCCGCCCATTGACG
TCAATAATGACGTATGTTCCCATAGTAACGCCAATAGGGACTTTCCATTGACGTCAATGGGTGGAGTATT
TACGGTAAACTGCCCACTTGGCAGTACATCAAGTGTATCATATGCCAAGTACGCCCCCTATTGACGTCAA
TGACGGTAAATGGCCCGCCTGGCATTATGCCCAGTACATGACCTTATGGGACTTTCCTACTTGGCAGTAC
ATCTACGTATTAGTCATCGCTATTACCATGGTGATGCGGTTTTGGCAGTACATCAATGGGCGTGGATAGC
GGTTTGACTCACGGGGATTTCCAAGTCTCCACCCCATTGACGTCAATGGGAGTTTGTTTTGGCACCAAAA
TCAACGGGACTTTCCAAAATGTCGTAACAACTCCGCCCCATTGACGCAAATGGGCGGTAGGCGTGTACGG
TGGGAGGTCTATATAAGCAGAGCTCTCTGGCTAACTAGAGAACCCACTGCTTACTGGCTTATCGAAATTA
ATACGACTCACTATAGGGAGACCCAAGCTGGCTAGCGTTTAAACGGGCCCTCTAGAAACCATGCCCATGG
GGTCTCTGCAACCGCTGGCCACCTTGTACCTGCTGGGGATGCTGGTCGCTTCCGTGCTAGCCAGCGGCAG
CGACCTGGACCGCTGCACCACGTTCGATGACGTGCAGGCGCCCAACTACACCCAGCACACCTCCAGCATG
CGCGGCGTGTACTATCCCGACGAGATCTTCCGCAGCGACACCCTGTACCTCACCCAGGACCTGTTCCTGC
CCTTCTACTCCAACGTGACCGGCTTCCACACCATCAACCACACCTTCGGCAACCCCGTGATCCCGTTCAA
GGACGGCATCTACTTCGCCGCGACCGAGAAGAGCAACGTGGTCCGCGGCTGGGTGTTCGGGAGCACCATG
AATAACAAGTCCCAGAGCGTGATCATTATCAATAACTCCACCAACGTCGTGATCCGCGCCTGCAACTTCG
AGCTGTGTGACAACCCGTTCTTTGCCGTGAGCAAGCCCATGGGCACCCAGACGCACACCATGATCTTCGA
CAACGCCTTCAACTGCACCTTCGAGTACATCAGCGACGCCTTCTCCCTGGACGTGAGCGAGAAGTCCGGA
AACTTCAAGCACCTGCGCGAGTTCGTGTTCAAGAACAAAGACGGCTTCCTGTACGTGTACAAGGGCTACC
AGCCCATCGACGTCGTGCGCGACCTGCCCAGCGGCTTCAACACCCTGAAGCCCATCTTCAAGCTGCCCCT
CGGCATTAACATCACCAACTTCCGCGCCATCCTGACCGCCTTCAGCCCTGCCCAGGACATCTGGGGCACC
AGCGCCGCGGCCTACTTCGTCGGCTACCTGAAGCCCACGACCTTCATGCTGAAGTACGACGAGAACGGCA
CGATCACCGATGCCGTGGACTGCAGCCAGAACCCGCTCGCCGAGCTGAAGTGCAGCGTGAAGTCCTTCGA
GATCGACAAGGGCATCTACCAGACCAGCAACTTCCGCGTGAGTCCTTCCACTGAAGTGGTCCGGTTCCCG
AACATAACTAATTTGTGCCCTTTCGGCCAGGTATTTAACGCGTCAAAGTTCCCATCTGTTTACGCCTGGG
AAAGATTGCGCATAAGTGACTGTGTCGCAGACTATTCTGTGTTGTACAACAGCTCCAGCAGCTTTAGTAC
ATTTAAGTGCTATGGGGTATCACCAACCAAATTGAATGATCTCTGCTTCTCATCCGTTTACGCTGATTAC
TTCGTCGTTAAGGGGGATGACGTGAGGCAGATCGCCCCGGCGCAAACAGGAGTAATTGCGGATTACAACT
ACAAATTGCCGGACGATTTCACTGGTTGTGTACTTGCCTGGAATACCAATAGCGTTGACTCCAAACAGGG
GAATAATTTTTACTACCGACTTTTCCGACACGGCAAGATAAAGCCATATGAACGGGATATTAGCAACGTC
CTCTATAACTCTGCTGGGGGGACCTGCTCCTCAACTAGCCAACTGGGGTGCTATGAGCCTCTTAAATCCT
ACGGATTTACCCCTACTGTCGGAGTTGGCTACCAACCCTACAGGGTAGTCGTCCTCTCATTCGAGCTTTT
GAATGCGCCGGCAACTGTATGTGGACCAAAGAAGAGCACAGAGCTGGTCAAGAACAAGTGCGTGAACTTC
AATTTCAACGGCCTGACCGGCACCGGCGTGCTGACGCCCAGCTCCAAGCGCTTCCAGCCCTTCCAGCAGT
TCGGCCGCGACGTCAGCGACTTCACCGACAGCGTGCGCGACCCGAAGACCAGCGAGATCCTGGACATCTC
TCCCTGCTCCTTCGGCGGTGTCAGCGTGATCACGCCCGGCACCAACGCCAGCTCCGAGGTGGCCGTCCTG
TACCAGGACGTGAACTGCACCGACGTCAGCACCGCCATCCACGCGGACCAGCTGACGCCCGCCTGGCGCA
TCTACAGCACCGGCAACAACGTGTTCCAGACCCAGGCCGGCTGCCTGATCGGCGCCGAGCACGTCGACAC
CAGCTACGAGTGCGACATCCCGATTGGCGCCGGGATCTGCGCCAGCTACCACACCGTGAGCCTGCTCCGC
TCCACCAGCCAGAAGTCCATCGTGGCCTACACCATGAGCCTGGGCGCCGACAGCAGCATCGCCTACAGCA
ACAACACCATCGCCATCCCGACCAACTTCTCCATCAGCATCACGACCGAGGTGATGCCCGTGAGCATGGC
CAAGACCAGCGTGGACTGCAACATGTACATCTGCGGCGACAGCACCGAGTGCGCCAACCTGCTCCTGCAG
TACGGCTCCTTCTGCACCCAGCTGAACCGCGCCCTGAGCGGCATCGCCGCCGAGCAGGACCGCAACACCC
GCGAGGTGTTCGCCCAGGTGAAGCAGATGTACAAGACGCCCACCCTGAAGTACTTCGGCGGCTTCAACTT
CAGCCAGATCCTGCCCGACCCGCTGAAGCCCACCAAGCGCAGCTTCATCGAGGACCTGCTCTTCAACAAG
GTGACGCTGGCCGACGCCGGCTTCATGAAGCAGTACGGCGAGTGCCTGGGCGACATCAACGCCCGCGACC
TGATCTGCGCCCAGAAGTTCAACGGCCTGACCGTGCTCCCGCCGCTGCTGACCGACGACATGATCGCCGC
GTACACCGCCGCGCTGGTGAGCGGCACCGCCACGGCCGGCTGGACCTTCGGCGCCGGCGCGGCCCTGCAG
ATCCCGTTCGCCATGCAGATGGCCTACCGCTTCAACGGCATCGGCGTGACCCAGAACGTGCTGTACGAGA
ACCAGAAGCAGATCACCAACCAGTTCAACAAGGCCATCAGCCAGATCCAGGAGAGCCTGACCACGACCAG
CACGGCCCTGGGCAAGCTGCAGGACGTGGTCAACCAGAACGCCCAGGCCCTGAACACCCTGGTGAAGCAG
CTGTCCAGCAACTTCGGCGCCATCAGCTCCGTGCTGAACGATATCCTGAGCCGCCTGGACAAGGTGGAGG
CCGAGGTGCAGATCGATCGCCTGATCACCGGCCGCCTGCAGAGCCTGCAGACCTACGTGACCCAGCAGCT
GATCCGCGCCGCGGAGATCCGCGCCAGCGCGAACCTGGCCGCCACCAAGATGTCCGAGTGCGTGCTGGGC
CAGAGCAAGCGCGTGGACTTCTGCGGCAAGGGCTACCACCTGATGAGCTTCCCGCAGGCCGCGCCGCACG
GCGTGGTCTTCCTGCACGTGACCTACGTGCCCAGCCAGGAGCGCAACTTCACCACGGCGCCCGCCATCTG
CCACGAGGGCAAGGCCTACTTCCCGCGCGAGGGCGTGTTCGTGTTCAACGGCACCAGCTGGTTCATCACC
CAGCGCAACTTCTTCAGCCCGCAAATCATCACCACGGACAACACCTTCGTGAGCGGCAACTGCGACGTCG
TGATCGGCATCATCAACAACACCGTGTACGACCCGCTGCAGCCCGAGCTGGACTCCTTCAAGGAGGAGCT
GGACAAGTACTTCAAGAACCACACCAGCCCGGACGTGGACCTGGGCGACATCAGCGGCATCAACGCCAGC
GTCGTGAACATCCAGAAGGAGATCGACCGCCTGAACGAGGTGGCCAAGAACCTGAACGAGAGCCTGATCG
ACCTCCAGGAGCTGGGCAAGTACGAGCAGTACATCAAGTGGCCTTGGTATGTGTGGCTGGGCTTCATCGC
CGGGCTGATCGCCATCGTGATGGTGACCATCCTGCTCTGCTGCATGACCAGCTGCTGCTCCTGCCTGAAG
GGCGCCTGCAGCTGCGGCAGCTGCTGCAAGTTCGACGAGGACGACAGCGACCCCGTGCTGAAGGGCGTGA
AGCTGCACTACACGGGCGGCACCGAGACCAGCCAGGTGGCGCCCGCCTAGGATCCGAGCTCGGTACCAAG
CTTAAGTTTAAACCGCTGATCAGCCTCGACTGTGCCTTCTAGTTGCCAGCCATCTGTTGTTTGCCCCTCC
CCCGTGCCTTCCTTGACCCTGGAAGGTGCCACTCCCACTGTCCTTTCCTAATAAAATGAGGAAATTGCAT
CGCATTGTCTGAGTAGGTGTCATTCTATTCTGGGGGGTGGGGTGGGGCAGGACAGCAAGGGGGAGGATTG
GGAAGACAATAGCAGGCATGCTGGGGATGCGGTGGGCTCTATGGCTTCTGAGGCGGAAAGAACCAGCTGG
GGCTCTAGGGGGTATCCCC
[124 nt withheld, positions 4850-4973]
C
[91 nt withheld, positions 4975-5065]
A
[49 nt withheld, positions 5067-5115]
CCTTTGACGTTGGAGTCCACGTTCTTT
[37 nt withheld, positions 5143-5179]
ACCCTATCTCGGTCTATTCTTTTGATTTATAAGGGATTTTGCCGATTTCGGCCTATTGGTTAAAAAATGA
GCTGATTTAACAAAAATTTAACGCGAATTAATTCTGTGGAATGTGTGTCAGTTAGGGTGTGGAAAGTCCC
CAGGCTCCCCAGCAGGCAGAAGTATGCAAAGCATGCATCTCAATTAGTCAGCAACCAGGTGTGGAAAGTC
CCCAGGCTCCCCAGCAGGCAGAAGTATGCAAAGCATGCATCTCAATTAGTCAGCAACCATAGTCCCGCCC
CTAACTCCGCCCATCCCGCCCCTAACTCCGCCCAGTTCCGCCCATTCTCCGCCCCATGGCTGACTAATTT
TTTTTATTTATGCAGAGGCCGAGGCCGCCTCTGCCTCTGAGCTATTCCAGAAGTAGTGAGGAGGCTTTTT
TGGAGGCCTAGGCTTTTGCAAAAAGCTCCCGGGAGCTTGTATATCCATTTTCGGATCTGATCAAGAGACA
GGATGAGGATCGTTTCGCATGATTGAACAAGATGGATTGCACGCAGGTTCTCCGGCCGCTTGGGTGGAGA
GGCTATTCGGCTATGACTGGGCAACAGACAATCGGCTGCTCTGATGCCGCCGTGTTCCGGCTGTCAGCGC
AGGGGCGCCCGGTTCTTTTTGTCAAGACCGACCTGTCCGGTGCCCTGAATGAACTGCAGGACGAGGCAGC
GCGGCTATCGTGGCTGGCCACGACGGGCGTTCCTTGCGCAGCTGTGCTCGACGTTGTCACTGAAGCGGGA
AGGGACTGGCTGCTATTGGGCGAAGTGCCGGGGCAGGATCTCCTGTCATCTCACCTTGCTCCTGCCGAGA
AAGTATCCATCATGGCTGATGCAATGCGGCGGCTGCATACGCTTGATCCGGCTACCTGCCCATTCGACCA
CCAAGCGAAACATCGCATCGAGCGAGCACGTACTCGGATGGAAGCCGGTCTTGTCGATCAGGATGATCTG
GACGAAGAGCATCAGGGGCTCGCGCCAGCCGAACTGTTCGCCAGGCTCAAGGCGCGCATGCCCGACGGCG
AGGATCTCGTCGTGACCCATGGCGATGCCTGCTTGCCGAATATCATGGTGGAAAATGGCCGCTTTTCTGG
ATTCATCGACTGTGGCCGGCTGGGTGTGGCGGACCGCTATCAGGACATAGCGTTGGCTACCCGTGATATT
GCTGAAGAGCTTGGCGGCGAATGGGCTGACCGCTTCCTCGTGCTTTACGGTATCGCCGCTCCCGATTCGC
AGCGCATCGCCTTCTATCGCCTTCTTGACGAGTTCTTCTGAGCGGGACTCTGGGGTTCGAAATGACCGAC
CAAGCGACGCCCAACCTGCCATCACGAGATTTCGATTCCACCGCCGCCTTCTATGAAAGGTTGGGCTTCG
GAATCGTTTTCCGGGACGCCGGCTGGATGATCCTCCAGCGCGGGGATCTCATGCTGGAGTTCTTCGCCCA
CCCCAACTTGTTTATTGCAGCTTATAATGGTTACAAATAAAGCAATAGCATCACAAATTTCACAAATAAA
GCATTTTTTTCACTGCATTCTAGTTGTGGTTTGTCCAAACTCATCAATGTATCTTATCATGTCTGTATAC
CGTCGACCTCTAGCTAGAGCTTGGCGTAATCATGGTCATAGCTGTTTCCTGTGTGAAATTGTTATCCGCT
CACAATTCCACACAACATACGAGCCGGAAGCATAAAGTGTAAAGCCTGGGGTGCCTAATGAGTGAGCTAA
CTCACATTAATTGCGTTGCGCTCACTGCCCGCTTTCCAGTCGGGAAACCTGTCGTGCCAGCTGCATTAAT
GAATCGGCCAACGCGCGGGGAGAGGCGGTTTGCGTATTGGGCGCTCTTCCGCTTCCTCGCTCACTGACTC
GCTGCGCTCGGTCGTTCGGCTGCGGCGAGCGGTATCAGCTCACTCAAAGGCGGTAATACGGTTATCCACA
GAATCAGGGGATAACGCAGGAAAGAACATGTGAGCAAAAGGCCAGCAAAAGGCCAGGAACCGTAAAAAGG
CCGCGTTGCTGGCGTTTTTCCATAGGCTCCGCCCCCCTGACGAGCATCACAAAAATCGACGCTCAAGTCA
GAGGTGGCGAAACCCGACAGGACTATAAAGATACCAGGCGTTTCCCCCTGGAAGCTCCCTCGTGCGCTCT
CCTGTTCCGACCCTGCCGCTTACCGGATACCTGTCCGCCTTTCTCCCTTCGGGAAGCGTGGCGCTTTCTC
ATAGCTCACGCTGTAGGTATCTCAGTTCGGTGTAGGTCGTTCGCTCCAAGCTGGGCTGTGTGCACGAACC
CCCCGTTCAGCCCGACCGCTGCGCCTTATCCGGTAACTATCGTCTTGAGTCCAACCCGGTAAGACACGAC
TTATCGCCACTGGCAGCAGCCACTGGTAACAGGATTAGCAGAGCGAGGTATGTAGGCGGTGCTACAGAGT
TCTTGAAGTGGTGGCCTAACTACGGCTACACTAGAAGAACAGTATTTGGTATCTGCGCTCTGCTGAAGCC
AGTTACCTTCGGAAAAAGAGTTGGTAGCTCTTGATCCGGCAAACAAACCACCGCTGGTAGCGGTGGTTTT
TTTGTTTGCAAGCAGCAGATTACGCGCAGAAAAAAAGGATCTCAAGAAGATCCTTTGATCTTTTCTACGG
GGTCTGACGCTCAGTGGAACGAAAACTCACGTTAAGGGATTTTGGTCATGAGATTATCAAAAAGGATCTT
CACCTAGATCCTTTTAAATTAAAAATGAAGTTTTAAATCAATCTAAAGTATATATGAGTAAACTTGGTCT
GACAGTTACCAATGCTTAATCAGTGAGGCACCTATCTCAGCGATCTGTCTATTTCGTTCATCCATAGTTG
CCTGACTCCCCGTCGTGTAGATAACTACGATACGGGAGGGCTTACCATCTGGCCCCAGTGCTGCAATGAT
ACCGCGAGACCCACGCTCACCGGCTCCAGATTTATCAGCAATAAACCAGCCAGCCGGAAGGGCCGAGCGC
AGAAGTGGTCCTGCAACTTTATCCGCCTCCATCCAGTCTATTAATTGTTGCCGGGAAGCTAGAGTAAGTA
GTTCGCCAGTTAATAGTTTGCGCAACGTTGTTGCCATTGCTACAGGCATCGTGGTGTCACGCTCGTCGTT
TGGTATGGCTTCATTCAGCTCCGGTTCCCAACGATCAAGGCGAGTTACATGATCCCCCATGTTGTGCAAA
AAAGCGGTTAGCTCCTTCGGTCCTCCGATCGTTGTCAGAAGTAAGTTGGCCGCAGTGTTATCACTCATGG
TTATGGCAGCACTGCATAATTCTCTTACTGTCATGCCATCCGTAAGATGCTTTTCTGTGACTGGTGAGTA
CTCAACCAAGTCATTCTGAGAATAGTGTATGCGGCGACCGAGTTGCTCTTGCCCGGCGTCAATACGGGAT
AATACCGCGCCACATAGCAGAACTTTAAAAGTGCTCATCATTGGAAAACGTTCTTCGGGGCGAAAACTCT
CAAGGATCTTACCGCTGTTGAGATCCAGTTCGATGTAACCCACTCGTGCACCCAACTGATCTTCAGCATC
TTTTACTTTCACCAGCGTTTCTGGGTGAGCAAAAACAGGAAGGCAAAATGCCGCAAAAAAGGGAATAAGG
GCGACACGGAAATGTTGAATACTCATACTCTTCCTTTTTCAATATTATTGAAGCATTTATCAGGGTTATT
GTCTCATGAGCGGATACATATTTGAATGTATTTAGAAAAATAAACAAATAGGGGTTCCGCGCACATTTCC
CCGAAAAGTGCCACCTGACGTCGACGGATCGGGAGATCTCCCGATCCCCTATGGTGCACTCTCAGTACAA
TCTGCTCTGATGCCGCATAGTTAAGCCAGTATCTGCTCCCTGCTTGTGTGTTGGAGGTCGCTGAGTAGTG
CGCGAGCAAAATTTAAGCTACAACAAGGCAAGGCTTGACCGACAATTGCATGAAGAATCTGCTTAGGGTT
AGGCGTTTTGCGCTGCTTCGCGATGTACGGACCAGATATACGCGTT
